Addgene plasmid #106710: gh33
Purpose: expression of gRNA targeting B4GALNT3
Depositing lab: Eric-Paul Bennett. Depositing organization: University of Copenhagen. Publication: A validated gRNA library for CRISPR/Cas9 targeting of the human glycosyltransferase genome. Narimatsu Y, Joshi HJ, Zhang Y, Gomes C, Chen YH, Lorenzetti F, Furukawa S, Schjoldager K, Hansen L, Clausen H, Bennett EP, Wandall HH. Glycobiology. 2018 Jan 5. pii: 4791732. doi: 10.1093/glycob/cwx101. PubMed 29315387.
Backbone
  Vector backbone: EPB104
  Backbone manufacturer: Eric-Paul Bennett (Addgene plasmid # 68369)
  Backbone size w/o insert (bp): 2376
  Vector type: Mammalian Expression
Growth in bacteria
  Bacterial resistance: Ampicillin, 100 μg/mL
  Growth temperature: 37°C
  Growth strain: DH5alpha
  Copy number: High Copy
Gene/Insert
  Gene/Insert name: B4GALNT3
  gRNA/shRNA sequence: CATAGATTCGCACAACCCTG
  Species: H. sapiens (human)
  Entrez Gene: B4GALNT3
  Cloning method: Restriction Enzyme; 5′ cloning site unknown (unknown if destroyed); 3′ cloning site unknown (unknown if destroyed)
  Sequencing primers: 5′ T7NP
Terms and licenses: Academic/Nonprofit Terms; Industry Terms: Not Available to Industry
How to cite: gh33 was a gift from Eric-Paul Bennett (Addgene plasmid # 106710 ; http://n2t.net/addgene:106710 ; RRID:Addgene_106710)
