[The description below was written by a language model from this plasmid's Addgene catalogue record and pLannotate feature annotations shown in this document.]
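Description:
gh33 is a small mammalian-expression guide RNA plasmid built on the EPB104 backbone and designed to express a single CRISPR/Cas9 gRNA directed against human B4GALNT3, a glycosyltransferase gene. The assembled sequence is about 2.7 kb. In bacteria it is maintained as a high-copy plasmid through a ColE1/pUC-type origin of replication and selected with ampicillin via the β-lactamase gene (AmpR) driven by its own bla promoter.

The functional cassette consists of the human U6 promoter, an RNA polymerase III promoter suited to producing short, uncapped transcripts. It is followed by a short interval that fits the targeting spacer, and then the Streptococcus pyogenes gRNA scaffold that binds Cas9. The plasmid carries no annotated Cas9 coding sequence and no mammalian selection marker or reporter, so the nuclease must be supplied separately, for example from a co-transfected plasmid or a Cas9-expressing cell line. A T7 promoter lies upstream of the U6 cassette, and the record lists a T7-region primer for sequence verification. The remaining annotations (partial M13 origin, lacZα, lacI and RSF origin fragments) are short remnants of the cloning vector and are not expected to be functional. The insert was introduced by restriction enzyme cloning, but the specific sites are not recorded.

According to the record, gh33 belongs to a validated gRNA library covering the human glycosyltransferase genes. Its use is therefore Cas9-mediated targeting, typically knockout, of B4GALNT3 in human cells for studies of glycosylation.
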