Features (pLannotate 1.2.2; 10 found; start..end, strand, type, name):
      3..134     -  rep_origin     M13 ori (fragment): M13 bacteriophage origin of replication; arrow indicates direction of (+) strand synthesis
    155..311     -  CDS            lacZα (fragment): LacZα fragment of β-galactosidase; lacZ fragment
    320..338     +  promoter       T7 promoter: promoter for bacteriophage T7 RNA polymerase
    398..638     +  promoter       U6 promoter: RNA polymerase III promoter for human U6 snRNA
    668..743     +  misc_RNA       gRNA scaffold: guide RNA scaffold for the Streptococcus pyogenes CRISPR/Cas9 system
    790..837     -  CDS            lacI (fragment): lac repressor; lacI; The lac repressor binds to the lac operator to inhibit transcription in E. coli. This inhibition can be relieved by adding lactose or isopropyl-β-D-thiogalactopyranoside (IPTG).
    874..914     -  rep_origin     RSF ori (fragment): Plasmids containing the RSF 1030 origin of replication can be propagated in E. coli cells that contain additional plasmids with compatible origins.
    992..1581    -  rep_origin     ori: high-copy-number ColE1/pMB1/pBR322/pUC origin of replication
   1752..2612    -  CDS            AmpR: β-lactamase; bla; confers resistance to ampicillin, carbenicillin, and related antibiotics
   2613..2717    -  promoter       AmpR promoter: bla
>Addgene plasmid #106710 | gh33 | addgene full sequence | sequence record 220796 | Addgene Assembled Full Sequence
CTAAATTGTAAGCGTTAATATTTTGTTAAAATTCGCGTTAAATTTTTGTTAAATCAGCTCATTTTTTAAC
CAATAGGCCGAAATCGGCAAAATCCCTTATAAATCAAAAGAATAGACCGAGATAGGGTTGAGTGGCCGCT
ACAGGGCGCTCCCATTCGCCATTCAGGCTGCGCAACTGTTGGGAAGGGCGTTTCGGTGCGGGCCTCTTCG
CTATTACGCCAGCTGGCGAAAGGGGGATGTGCTGCAAGGCGATTAAGTTGGGTAACGCCAGGGTTTTCCC
AGTCACGACGTTGTAAAACGACGGCCAGTGAGCGCGACGTAATACGACTCACTATAGGGCGAATTGGCGG
AAGGCCGTCAAGGCCACGTGTCTTGTCCAGAGCTCGATATCGAATTCGAGGGCCTATTTCCCATGATTCC
TTCATATTTGCATATACGATACAAGGCTGTTAGAGAGATAATTGGAATTAATTTGACTGTAAACACAAAG
ATATTAGTACAAAATACGTGACGTAGAAAGTAATAATTTCTTGGGTAGTTTGCAGTTTTAAAATTATGTT
TTAAAATGGACTATCATATGCTTACCGTAACTTGAAAGTATTTCGATTTCTTGGCTTTATATATCTTGTG
GAAAGGACGAAACACCGCATAGATTCGCACAACCCTGGTTTTAGAGCTAGAAATAGCAAGTTAAAATAAG
GCTAGTCCGTTATCAACTTGAAAAAGTGGCACCGAGTCGGTGCTTTTTTTGGTACCTGGAGCACAAGACT
GGCCTCATGGGCCTTCCGCTCACTGCCCGCTTTCCAGTCGGGAAACCTGTCGTGCCAGCTGCATTAACAT
GGTCATAGCTGTTTCCTTGCGTATTGGGCGCTCTCCGCTTCCTCGCTCACTGACTCGCTGCGCTCGGTCG
TTCGGGTAAAGCCTGGGGTGCCTAATGAGCAAAAGGCCAGCAAAAGGCCAGGAACCGTAAAAAGGCCGCG
TTGCTGGCGTTTTTCCATAGGCTCCGCCCCCCTGACGAGCATCACAAAAATCGACGCTCAAGTCAGAGGT
GGCGAAACCCGACAGGACTATAAAGATACCAGGCGTTTCCCCCTGGAAGCTCCCTCGTGCGCTCTCCTGT
TCCGACCCTGCCGCTTACCGGATACCTGTCCGCCTTTCTCCCTTCGGGAAGCGTGGCGCTTTCTCATAGC
TCACGCTGTAGGTATCTCAGTTCGGTGTAGGTCGTTCGCTCCAAGCTGGGCTGTGTGCACGAACCCCCCG
TTCAGCCCGACCGCTGCGCCTTATCCGGTAACTATCGTCTTGAGTCCAACCCGGTAAGACACGACTTATC
GCCACTGGCAGCAGCCACTGGTAACAGGATTAGCAGAGCGAGGTATGTAGGCGGTGCTACAGAGTTCTTG
AAGTGGTGGGCCTAACTACGGCTACACTAGAAGAACAGTATTTGGTATCTGCGCTCTGCTGAAGCCAGTT
ACCTTCGGAAAAAGAGTTGGTAGCTCTTGATCCGGCAAACAAACCACCGCTGGTAGCGGTGGTTTTTTTG
TTTGCAAGCAGCAGATTACGCGCAGAAAAAAAGGATCTCAAGAAGATCCTTTGATCTTTTCTACGGGGTC
TGACGCTCAGTGGAACGAAAACTCACGTTAAGGGATTTTGGTCATGAGATTATCAAAAAGGATCTTCACC
TAGATCCTTTTAAATTAAAAATGAAGTTTTAAATCAATCTAAAGTATATATGAGTAAACTTGGTCTGACA
GTTACCAATGCTTAATCAGTGAGGCACCTATCTCAGCGATCTGTCTATTTCGTTCATCCATAGTTGCCTG
ACTCCCCGTCGTGTAGATAACTACGATACGGGAGGGCTTACCATCTGGCCCCAGTGCTGCAATGATACCG
CGAGAACCACGCTCACCGGCTCCAGATTTATCAGCAATAAACCAGCCAGCCGGAAGGGCCGAGCGCAGAA
GTGGTCCTGCAACTTTATCCGCCTCCATCCAGTCTATTAATTGTTGCCGGGAAGCTAGAGTAAGTAGTTC
GCCAGTTAATAGTTTGCGCAACGTTGTTGCCATTGCTACAGGCATCGTGGTGTCACGCTCGTCGTTTGGT
ATGGCTTCATTCAGCTCCGGTTCCCAACGATCAAGGCGAGTTACATGATCCCCCATGTTGTGCAAAAAAG
CGGTTAGCTCCTTCGGTCCTCCGATCGTTGTCAGAAGTAAGTTGGCCGCAGTGTTATCACTCATGGTTAT
GGCAGCACTGCATAATTCTCTTACTGTCATGCCATCCGTAAGATGCTTTTCTGTGACTGGTGAGTACTCA
ACCAAGTCATTCTGAGAATAGTGTATGCGGCGACCGAGTTGCTCTTGCCCGGCGTCAATACGGGATAATA
CCGCGCCACATAGCAGAACTTTAAAAGTGCTCATCATTGGAAAACGTTCTTCGGGGCGAAAACTCTCAAG
GATCTTACCGCTGTTGAGATCCAGTTCGATGTAACCCACTCGTGCACCCAACTGATCTTCAGCATCTTTT
ACTTTCACCAGCGTTTCTGGGTGAGCAAAAACAGGAAGGCAAAATGCCGCAAAAAAGGGAATAAGGGCGA
CACGGAAATGTTGAATACTCATACTCTTCCTTTTTCAATATTATTGAAGCATTTATCAGGGTTATTGTCT
CATGAGCGGATACATATTTGAATGTATTTAGAAAAATAAACAAATAGGGGTTCCGCGCACATTTCCCCGA
AAAGTGCCAC
