>Addgene plasmid #106710 | gh33 | addgene partial sequence | sequence record 220797 | hU6-F
GGAATTAATTTGACTGTAAACACAAAGATATTAGTACAAAATACGTGACGTAGAAAGTAATAATTTCTTG
GGTAGTTTGCAGTTTTAAAATTATGTTTTAAAATGGACTATCATATGCTTACCGTAACTTGAAAGTATTT
CGATTTCTTGGCTTTATATATCTTGTGGAAAGGACGAAACACCGCATAGATTCGCACAACCCTGGTTTTA
GAGCTAGAAATAGCAAGTTAAAATAAGGCTAGTCCGTTATCAACTTGAAAAAGTGGCACCGAGTCGGTGC
TTTTTTTGGTACCTGGAGCACAAGACTGGCCTCATGGGCCTTCCGCTCACTGCCCGCTTTCCAGTCGGGA
AACCTGTCGTGCCAGCTGCATTAACATGGTCATAGCTGTTTCCTTGCGTATTGGGCGCTCTCCGCTTCCT
CGCTCACTGACTCGCTGCGCTCGGTCGTTCGGGTAAAGCCTGGGGTGCCTAATGAGCAAAAGGCCAGCAA
AAGGCCAGGAACCGTAAAAAGGCCGCGTTGCTGGCGTTTTTCCATAGGCTCCGCCCCCCTGACGAGCATC
ACAAAAATCGACGCTCAAGTCAGAGGTGGCGAAACCCGACAGGACTATAAAGATACCAGGCGTTTCCCCC
TGGAAGCTCCCTCGTGCGCTCTCCTGTTCCGACCCTGCCGCTTACCGGATACCTGTCCGCCTTTCTCCCT
TCGGGAAGCGTGGCGCTTTCTCATAGCTCACGCTGTAGGTATCTCAGTTCGGTGTAGGTCGTTCGCTCCA
AGCTGGGCTGTGTGCACGAACCCCCCGTTCAGCCCGACCGCTGCGCCTTATCCGGTAACTATCGTCTTGA
GTCCAACCCGGTAAGACACGACTTATCGCCACTGGCAGCAGCCACTGGTAACAGGATTAGCAGAGCGAGG
TATGTAGGCGGTGCTACAGAGTTCTTGAAGTGGTGGGCCTAACTACGGCTAC
